Addgene plasmid #132485: pZNF3-donor
Purpose: CRISPR donor plasmid to create GFP fusion proteins
Depositing lab: Kevin White.
Backbone
  Vector backbone: pUC19
  Vector type: CRISPR
Growth in bacteria
  Bacterial resistance: Ampicillin and Kanamycin, 100 & 50 μg/mL
  Growth temperature: 37°C
  Growth strain: TOP10
  Copy number: High Copy
Gene/Insert
  Gene/Insert name: ZNF3
  Species: H. sapiens (human)
  Mutation: none
  Entrez Gene: ZNF3 (a.k.a. A8-51, HF.12, KOX25, PP838, Zfp113)
  Tag / fusion protein: GFP (C terminal on backbone)
  Cloning method: Gibson Cloning
Terms and licenses: Academic/Nonprofit Terms; Industry Terms: Not Available to Industry
Depositor comments: Cloning source: K562
How to cite: pZNF3-donor was a gift from Kevin White (Addgene plasmid # 132485)
