[The description below was written by a language model from this plasmid's Addgene catalogue record and pLannotate feature annotations shown in this document.]
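Description:
pZNF3-donor is a CRISPR homology-directed repair donor plasmid built on the pUC19 backbone and designed to tag the endogenous human ZNF3 gene with GFP at its C terminus. It propagates in E. coli from the high-copy ColE1/pUC origin and is selected with ampicillin (β-lactamase under its own promoter) together with kanamycin, the latter provided by the Tn5 NeoR/KanR gene in the insert. Remnants of the pUC19 lac region (lac promoter, operator, CAP site, lacZα and multiple cloning site fragments) flank the insert, which was assembled by Gibson cloning from K562-derived material.

The payload reads, in order, ZNF3 coding fragments, a short match to a TEV/His composite tag, an S-Tag, EGFP, an EMCV IRES, and NeoR/KanR. The ZNF3 fragments are separated by unannotated sequence, consistent with genomic DNA containing an intron and serving as the upstream homology arm. A further unannotated stretch between NeoR/KanR and the cloning site remnant presumably holds the downstream arm, although the record does not label either arm. No mammalian promoter is annotated, so after integration the endogenous ZNF3 locus would be expected to drive a ZNF3–tag–EGFP fusion transcript, with the IRES allowing translation of the neomycin resistance gene from the same message for G418 selection of correctly targeted cells. No guide RNA or Cas9 is annotated, so these would have to be supplied separately.

The two sequence records differ in length (7,288 nt for the repository's sequencing result and 6,897 nt for the depositor's sequence) and in the extent of the ZNF3 matches, but they show the same parts in the same arrangement.
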