Features (pLannotate 1.2.2; 17 found; start..end, strand, type, name):
      1..21      +  misc_feature   MCS (fragment): pUC18/19 multiple cloning site
     58..74      -  protein_bind   lac operator: The lac repressor binds to the lac operator to inhibit transcription in E. coli. This inhibition can be relieved by adding lactose or isopropyl-β-D-thiogalactopyranoside (IPTG). lac repressor encoded by lacI
     82..112     -  promoter       lac promoter: promoter for the E. coli lac operon
    127..148     -  protein_bind   CAP binding site: CAP binding activates transcription in the presence of cAMP. E. coli catabolite activator protein
    161..253     -  CDS            lacI (fragment): lac repressor; lacI; The lac repressor binds to the lac operator to inhibit transcription in E. coli. This inhibition can be relieved by adding lactose or isopropyl-β-D-thiogalactopyranoside (IPTG).
    436..1024    -  rep_origin     ori: high-copy-number ColE1/pMB1/pBR322/pUC origin of replication
   1195..2055    -  CDS            AmpR: β-lactamase; bla; confers resistance to ampicillin, carbenicillin, and related antibiotics
   2056..2160    -  promoter       AmpR promoter: bla
   2255..2290    +  CDS            rop (fragment): Rop protein, which maintains plasmids at low copy number; rop
   2392..2491    +  misc_feature   bom (fragment): basis of mobility region from pBR322
   2497..2654    -  CDS            lacZα (fragment): LacZα fragment of β-galactosidase; lacZ fragment
   2654..2851    +  CDS            ZNF3 (fragment): ZNF3_HUMAN - Also known as KOX25. Experimental evidence at protein level: Swiss-Prot protein existence level 1. Involved in cell differentiation and/or proliferation. From Homo sapiens (Human).
   3625..3645    +  CDS            capTEV™ (fragment): composite tag for in vivo biotinylation, TEV protease cleavage, and 6xHis tagging
   3659..3703    +  CDS            S-Tag: affinity and epitope tag derived from pancreatic ribonuclease A
   3794..4513    +  CDS            EGFP: the original enhanced GFP (Yang et al., 1996) mammalian codon-optimized
   4551..5136    +  misc_feature   IRES2: internal ribosome entry site (IRES) of the encephalomyocarditis virus (EMCV)
   5218..6021    +  CDS            NeoR/KanR: aminoglycoside phosphotransferase from Tn5; aph(3')-II (or nptII); confers resistance to neomycin, kanamycin, and G418 (Geneticin®)
>Addgene plasmid #132485 | pZNF3-donor | depositor full sequence | sequence record 254443 | Full Sequence
GACCTGCAGGCATGCAAGCTTGGCGTAATCATGGTCATAGCTGTTTCCTGTGTGAAATTGTTATCCGCTC
ACAATTCCACACAACATACGAGCCGGAAGCATAAAGTGTAAAGCCTGGGGTGCCTAATGAGTGAGCTAAC
TCACATTAATTGCGTTGCGCTCACTGCCCGCTTTCCAGTCGGGAAACCTGTCGTGCCAGCTGCATTAATG
AATCGGCCAACGCGCGGGGAGAGGCGGTTTGCGTATTGGGCGCTCTTCCGCTTCCTCGCTCACTGACTCG
CTGCGCTCGGTCGTTCGGCTGCGGCGAGCGGTATCAGCTCACTCAAAGGCGGTAATACGGTTATCCACAG
AATCAGGGGATAACGCAGGAAAGAACATGTGAGCAAAAGGCCAGCAAAAGGCCAGGAACCGTAAAAAGGC
CGCGTTGCTGGCGTTTTTCCATAGGCTCCGCCCCCCTGACGAGCATCACAAAAATCGACGCTCAAGTCAG
AGGTGGCGAAACCCGACAGGACTATAAAGATACCAGGCGTTTCCCCCTGGAAGCTCCCTCGTGCGCTCTC
CTGTTCCGACCCTGCCGCTTACCGGATACCTGTCCGCCTTTCTCCCTTCGGGAAGCGTGGCGCTTTCTCA
TAGCTCACGCTGTAGGTATCTCAGTTCGGTGTAGGTCGTTCGCTCCAAGCTGGGCTGTGTGCACGAACCC
CCCGTTCAGCCCGACCGCTGCGCCTTATCCGGTAACTATCGTCTTGAGTCCAACCCGGTAAGACACGACT
TATCGCCACTGGCAGCAGCCACTGGTAACAGGATTAGCAGAGCGAGGTATGTAGGCGGTGCTACAGAGTT
CTTGAAGTGGTGGCCTAACTACGGCTACACTAGAAGGACAGTATTTGGTATCTGCGCTCTGCTGAAGCCA
GTTACCTTCGGAAAAAGAGTTGGTAGCTCTTGATCCGGCAAACAAACCACCGCTGGTAGCGGTGGTTTTT
TTGTTTGCAAGCAGCAGATTACGCGCAGAAAAAAAGGATCTCAAGAAGATCCTTTGATCTTTTCTACGGG
GTCTGACGCTCAGTGGAACGAAAACTCACGTTAAGGGATTTTGGTCATGAGATTATCAAAAAGGATCTTC
ACCTAGATCCTTTTAAATTAAAAATGAAGTTTTAAATCAATCTAAAGTATATATGAGTAAACTTGGTCTG
ACAGTTACCAATGCTTAATCAGTGAGGCACCTATCTCAGCGATCTGTCTATTTCGTTCATCCATAGTTGC
CTGACTCCCCGTCGTGTAGATAACTACGATACGGGAGGGCTTACCATCTGGCCCCAGTGCTGCAATGATA
CCGCGAGACCCACGCTCACCGGCTCCAGATTTATCAGCAATAAACCAGCCAGCCGGAAGGGCCGAGCGCA
GAAGTGGTCCTGCAACTTTATCCGCCTCCATCCAGTCTATTAATTGTTGCCGGGAAGCTAGAGTAAGTAG
TTCGCCAGTTAATAGTTTGCGCAACGTTGTTGCCATTGCTACAGGCATCGTGGTGTCACGCTCGTCGTTT
GGTATGGCTTCATTCAGCTCCGGTTCCCAACGATCAAGGCGAGTTACATGATCCCCCATGTTGTGCAAAA
AAGCGGTTAGCTCCTTCGGTCCTCCGATCGTTGTCAGAAGTAAGTTGGCCGCAGTGTTATCACTCATGGT
TATGGCAGCACTGCATAATTCTCTTACTGTCATGCCATCCGTAAGATGCTTTTCTGTGACTGGTGAGTAC
TCAACCAAGTCATTCTGAGAATAGTGTATGCGGCGACCGAGTTGCTCTTGCCCGGCGTCAATACGGGATA
ATACCGCGCCACATAGCAGAACTTTAAAAGTGCTCATCATTGGAAAACGTTCTTCGGGGCGAAAACTCTC
AAGGATCTTACCGCTGTTGAGATCCAGTTCGATGTAACCCACTCGTGCACCCAACTGATCTTCAGCATCT
TTTACTTTCACCAGCGTTTCTGGGTGAGCAAAAACAGGAAGGCAAAATGCCGCAAAAAAGGGAATAAGGG
CGACACGGAAATGTTGAATACTCATACTCTTCCTTTTTCAATATTATTGAAGCATTTATCAGGGTTATTG
TCTCATGAGCGGATACATATTTGAATGTATTTAGAAAAATAAACAAATAGGGGTTCCGCGCACATTTCCC
CGAAAAGTGCCACCTGACGTCTAAGAAACCATTATTATCATGACATTAACCTATAAAAATAGGCGTATCA
CGAGGCCCTTTCGTCTCGCGCGTTTCGGTGATGACGGTGAAAACCTCTGACACATGCAGCTCCCGGAGAC
GGTCACAGCTTGTCTGTAAGCGGATGCCGGGAGCAGACAAGCCCGTCAGGGCGCGTCAGCGGGTGTTGGC
GGGTGTCGGGGCTGGCTTAACTATGCGGCATCAGAGCAGATTGTACTGAGAGTGCACCATATGCGGTGTG
AAATACCGCACAGATGCGTAAGGAGAAAATACCGCATCAGGCGCCATTCGCCATTCAGGCTGCGCAACTG
TTGGGAAGGGCGATCGGTGCGGGCCTCTTCGCTATTACGCCAGCTGGCGAAAGGGGGATGTGCTGCAAGG
CGATTAAGTTGGGTAACGCCAGGGTTTTCCCAGTCACGACGTTGTAAAACGACGGCCAGTGAATTCGAGC
TCGGTACCCGTCTGAAAAGGCCGCTGGGGAACTCCCCTGGAGAAAGACTGAACAGGAAAATGCCAGATTT
TGGTCAAGTGACAGTTGAGGAGAAGCTAACCCCCAGGGGAGAGAGAAGCGAGAAATATAATGATTTTGGG
AACAGCTTCACTGTGAATTCCAACCTTATCTCACATCAGAGACTCCCCGTGGGAGACAGACCCCATAAGT
GTGATGAATGTAGCAAGAGCTTTAATCGAACTTCAGACCTTATTCAACATCAGAGAATCCACACTGGGGA
AAAGCCCTATGAATGTAATGAGTGTGGGAAGGCCTTCAGCCAGAGCTCACACCTTATTCAGCATCAGAGA
ATCCACACTGGGGAAAAACCTTATGAATGTAGTGATTGTGGGAAAACCTTCAGCTGTAGCTCTGCCCTCA
TTCTGCATCGGAGGATCCACACGGGGGAGAAACCCTATGAATGTAATGAGTGTGGGAAGACCTTCAGCTG
GAGCTCCACCCTCACCCACCATCAGAGAATCCACACTGGTGAGAAACCCTACGCCTGCAATGAATGTGGG
AAGGCCTTCAGCAGGAGCTCAACCCTTATTCACCATCAGAGAATCCACACTGGAGAAAAACCCTATGAAT
GTAATGAATGTGGGAAAGCCTTCAGCCAGAGCTCACACCTCTATCAGCACCAGAGAATCCACACTGGAGA
GAAGCCCTACGAATGTATGGAATGTGGAGGAAAGTTTACCTACAGTTCAGGCCTTATTCAGCATCAAAGA
ATCCACACCGGGGAGAACCCCTATGAATGTAGTGAGTGTGGGAAAGCCTTCAGGTACAGCTCGGCTCTTG
TTCGCCATCAGAGAATTCACACTGGAGAGAAGCCTTTGAATGGGATCGGCATGAGCAAAAGCTCCCTCAG
AGTTACGACCGAGTTAAATATCAGAGAGTCCACGGGGATTCCAACTACTGCAAGCGAGAATCTTTATTTT
CAGGGCGCCGCCAAATTCAAAGAAACCGCTGCTGCTAAATTCGAACGCCAGCACATGGACAGCGGAGGTG
GAGGTTCGAGCGGTCCCTCGGGTTCGTCGAGCCTGGAAGTTCTGTTCCAGGGGCCCCTGTCGTCGAGCGG
TCCCTCGGGTTCGATGGTGAGCAAAGGCGAGGAGCTGTTCACCGGGGTGGTGCCCATCCTGGTCGAGCTG
GACGGCGACGTAAACGGCCACAAGTTCAGCGTGTCCGGCGAGGGCGAGGGCGATGCCACCTACGGCAAGC
TGACCCTGAAGTTCATCTGCACCACCGGCAAGCTGCCCGTGCCCTGGCCCACCCTCGTGACCACCCTGAC
CTACGGCGTGCAGTGCTTCAGCCGCTACCCCGACCACATGAAGCAGCACGACTTCTTCAAGTCCGCCATG
CCCGAAGGCTACGTCCAGGAGCGCACCATCTTCTTCAAGGACGACGGCAACTACAAGACCCGCGCCGAGG
TGAAGTTCGAGGGCGACACCCTGGTGAACCGCATCGAGCTGAAGGGCATCGACTTCAAGGAGGACGGCAA
CATCCTGGGGCACAAGCTGGAGTACAACTACAACAGCCACAACGTCTATATCATGGCCGACAAGCAGAAG
AACGGCATCAAGGTGAACTTCAAGATCCGCCACAACATCGAGGACGGCAGCGTGCAGCTCGCCGACCACT
ACCAGCAGAACACCCCCATCGGCGACGGCCCCGTGCTGCTGCCCGACAACCACTACCTGAGCACCCAGTC
CGCCCTGAGCAAAGACCCCAACGAGAAGCGCGATCACATGGTCCTTAAGGAGTTCGTGACCGCCGCCGGG
ATCACTCTCGGCATGGACGAGCTGTACAAGTAATGATCTAGAGTCGAGTTAATTAAGAATTCCGCCCCCC
CCCCTCTCCCTCCCCCCCCCTAACGTTACTGGCCGAAGCCGCTTGGAATAAGGCCGGTGTGCGTTTGTCT
ATATGTTATTTTCCACCATATTGCCGTCTTTTGGCAATGTGAGGGCCCGGAAACCTGGCCCTGTCTTCTT
GACGAGCATTCCTAGGGGTCTTTCCCCTCTCGCCAAAGGAATGCAGGGTCTGTTGAATGTCGTGAAGGAA
GCAGTTCCTCTGGAAGCTTCTTGAAGACAAACAACGTCTGTAGCGACCCTTTGCAGGCAGCGGAACCCCC
CACCTGGCGACAGGTGCCTCTGCGGCCAAAAGCCACGTGTATAAGATACACCTGCAAAGGCGGCACAACC
CCAGTGCCACGTTGTGAGTTGGATAGTTGTGGAAAGAGTCAAATGGCTCTCCTCAAGCGTATTCAACAAG
GGGCTGAAGGATGCCCAGAAGGTACCCCATTGTATGGGATCTGATCTGGGGCCTCGGTGCACATGCTTTA
CATGTGTTTAGTCGAGGTTAAAAAAACGTCTAGGCCCCCCGAACCACGGGGACGTGGTTTTCCTTTGAAA
AACACGATGATAATATGGCCACAACCTGTTACATTGCACAAGATAAAAATATATCATCACGAACAGTAAA
ACTGTCTGCTTACATAAACAGTAATACAAGGGGTGTTATGGGATCGGCCATTGAACAAGATGGATTGCAC
GCAGGTTCTCCGGCCGCTTGGGTGGAGAGGCTATTCGGCTATGACTGGGCACAACAGACAATCGGCTGCT
CTGATGCCGCCGTGTTCCGGCTGTCAGCGCAGGGGCGCCCGGTTCTTTTTGTCAAGACCGACCTGTCCGG
TGCCCTGAATGAACTGCAGGACGAGGCAGCGCGGCTATCGTGGCTGGCCACGACGGGCGTTCCTTGCGCA
GCTGTGCTCGACGTTGTCACTGAAGCGGGAAGGGACTGGCTGCTATTGGGCGAAGTGCCGGGGCAGGATC
TCCTGTCATCTCACCTTGCTCCTGCCGAGAAAGTATCCATCATGGCTGATGCAATGCGGCGGCTGCATAC
GCTTGATCCGGCTACCTGCCCATTCGACCACCAAGCGAAACATCGCATCGAGCGAGCACGTACTCGGATG
GAAGCCGGTCTTGTCGATCAGGATGATCTGGACGAAGAGCATCAGGGGCTCGCGCCAGCCGAACTGTTCG
CCAGGCTCAAGGCGCGCATGCCCGACGGCGAGGATCTCGTCGTGACCCATGGCGATGCCTGCTTGCCGAA
TATCATGGTGGAAAATGGCCGCTTTTCTGGATTCATCGACTGTGGCCGGCTGGGTGTGGCGGACCGCTAT
CAGGACATAGCGTTGGCTACCCGTGATATTGCTGAAGAGCTTGGCGGCGAATGGGCTGACCGCTTCCTCG
TGCTTTACGGTATCGCCGCTCCCGATTCGCAGCGCATCGCCTTCTATCGCCTTCTTGACGAGTTCTTCTG
AGTCTGAAAGAGCCACACACCCATTTTCCTCACTTTCCCTGAGTCTCAAGAGCTCTTGCCTTACCCTATA
AATCTCAACAGCTTAGGATGTGTCCCTTTCAACTCAGACTTTTCATTTTAGAGAATGGGGCAGATGGGGC
AAATCGTTGAATTTTCCCAGAAATCACACCAGCCTTAGAAAGCGTCAAGGCAAGTGGATGGCGTGCTGGG
AATAGAAAGCAGCTCTGGGACCAGTTACCCCATTTAGGAAAGGAGTTTGCACTAAACTGTTTTTCTCACA
GCAGAGGAACCTTTCCAAGGTGGGGATGGAAGCACAGTCGGGACAGAATTCGATGGATTCCTTTAGTTGG
AGTCCGCGTAGTCAGCACAGACAGCAGTGGAAAGGACGCTCTGGGTCCTGTTATTTGCTAGGGAGGGTAA
AGGGAGACTATTTCAAAGCTACTGTTCCTAGTCCAGCTTTAAGTTTCGGTAAGAAACATGCTGTTTTGTT
TCATGATTTCGTTAATTATGGAAATTTGGCATTGAGGGATTATTTTATTGAGGGTAGAAGAGATTCCAGA
ATCATCATCTGTGATGATGGTGTCCTTTAGGGCTCTTGGAGCAGCCAGACCATGTTTCCAAGAGAAACCT
GGTGATATTGCCAGCAGACCCCCTGCCATCCCCCCCAGTTGTCCTGGGGCTGAATGGGCAAATCTGTCCA
AACAGCTAGTAACCGGCTGTGAGGGAGAGGGTCAGAAGCACTTAGCGTTGGCCTCTGATTGCTGTCCTCT
CTTGTCCTCTTCCCACTCCAATGATGAAAATGATTTTCTCTAAATGCCTGGGTAAGGATGCTTTCAAGGA
GCTCACTTGGCCTGCTTGCCCTGCCCTCTCACCTCTG
