Features (pLannotate 1.2.2; 18 found; start..end, strand, type, name):
    238..957     -  CDS            EGFP: the original enhanced GFP (Yang et al., 1996) mammalian codon-optimized
   1048..1092    -  CDS            S-Tag: affinity and epitope tag derived from pancreatic ribonuclease A
   1106..1126    -  CDS            capTEV™ (fragment): composite tag for in vivo biotinylation, TEV protease cleavage, and 6xHis tagging
   1147..1215    -  CDS            ZNF3 (fragment): ZNF3_HUMAN - Also known as KOX25. Experimental evidence at protein level: Swiss-Prot protein existence level 1. Involved in cell differentiation and/or proliferation. From Homo sapiens (Human).
   1900..2163    -  CDS            ZNF3 (fragment): ZNF3_HUMAN - Also known as KOX25. Experimental evidence at protein level: Swiss-Prot protein existence level 1. Involved in cell differentiation and/or proliferation. From Homo sapiens (Human).
   2164..2321    +  CDS            lacZα (fragment): LacZα fragment of β-galactosidase; lacZ fragment
   2327..2426    -  misc_feature   bom (fragment): basis of mobility region from pBR322
   2528..2563    -  CDS            rop (fragment): Rop protein, which maintains plasmids at low copy number; rop
   2658..2762    +  promoter       AmpR promoter: bla
   2763..3623    +  CDS            AmpR: β-lactamase; bla; confers resistance to ampicillin, carbenicillin, and related antibiotics
   3794..4382    +  rep_origin     ori: high-copy-number ColE1/pMB1/pBR322/pUC origin of replication
   4565..4657    +  CDS            lacI (fragment): lac repressor; lacI; The lac repressor binds to the lac operator to inhibit transcription in E. coli. This inhibition can be relieved by adding lactose or isopropyl-β-D-thiogalactopyranoside (IPTG).
   4670..4691    +  protein_bind   CAP binding site: CAP binding activates transcription in the presence of cAMP. E. coli catabolite activator protein
   4706..4736    +  promoter       lac promoter: promoter for the E. coli lac operon
   4744..4760    +  protein_bind   lac operator: The lac repressor binds to the lac operator to inhibit transcription in E. coli. This inhibition can be relieved by adding lactose or isopropyl-β-D-thiogalactopyranoside (IPTG). lac repressor encoded by lacI
   4797..4817    -  misc_feature   MCS (fragment): pUC18/19 multiple cloning site
   6018..6821    -  CDS            NeoR/KanR: aminoglycoside phosphotransferase from Tn5; aph(3')-II (or nptII); confers resistance to neomycin, kanamycin, and G418 (Geneticin®)
   6903..200     -  misc_feature   IRES2 (across the origin): internal ribosome entry site (IRES) of the encephalomyocarditis virus (EMCV)
>Addgene plasmid #132485 | pZNF3-donor | addgene full sequence | sequence record 275712 | Addgene NGS Result
ACATTCAACAGACCCTGCATTCCTTTGGCGAGAGGGGAAAGACCCCTAGGAATGCTCGTCAAGAAGACAG
GGCCAGGTTTCCGGGCCCTCACATTGCCAAAAGACGGCAATATGGTGGAAAATAACATATAGACAAACGC
ACACCGGCCTTATTCCAAGCGGCTTCGGCCAGTAACGTTAGGGGGGGGGAGGGAGAGGGGGGGGGGCGGA
ATTCTTAATTAACTCGACTCTAGATCATTACTTGTACAGCTCGTCCATGCCGAGAGTGATCCCGGCGGCG
GTCACGAACTCCTTAAGGACCATGTGATCGCGCTTCTCGTTGGGGTCTTTGCTCAGGGCGGACTGGGTGC
TCAGGTAGTGGTTGTCGGGCAGCAGCACGGGGCCGTCGCCGATGGGGGTGTTCTGCTGGTAGTGGTCGGC
GAGCTGCACGCTGCCGTCCTCGATGTTGTGGCGGATCTTGAAGTTCACCTTGATGCCGTTCTTCTGCTTG
TCGGCCATGATATAGACGTTGTGGCTGTTGTAGTTGTACTCCAGCTTGTGCCCCAGGATGTTGCCGTCCT
CCTTGAAGTCGATGCCCTTCAGCTCGATGCGGTTCACCAGGGTGTCGCCCTCGAACTTCACCTCGGCGCG
GGTCTTGTAGTTGCCGTCGTCCTTGAAGAAGATGGTGCGCTCCTGGACGTAGCCTTCGGGCATGGCGGAC
TTGAAGAAGTCGTGCTGCTTCATGTGGTCGGGGTAGCGGCTGAAGCACTGCACGCCGTAGGTCAGGGTGG
TCACGAGGGTGGGCCAGGGCACGGGCAGCTTGCCGGTGGTGCAGATGAACTTCAGGGTCAGCTTGCCGTA
GGTGGCATCGCCCTCGCCCTCGCCGGACACGCTGAACTTGTGGCCGTTTACGTCGCCGTCCAGCTCGACC
AGGATGGGCACCACCCCGGTGAACAGCTCCTCGCCTTTGCTCACCATCGAACCCGAGGGACCGCTCGACG
ACAGGGGCCCCTGGAACAGAACTTCCAGGCTCGACGAACCCGAGGGACCGCTCGAACCTCCACCTCCGCT
GTCCATGTGCTGGCGTTCGAATTTAGCAGCAGCGGTTTCTTTGAATTTGGCGGCGCCCTGAAAATAAAGA
TTCTCGCTTGCAGTAGTTGGAATCCCCGTGGACTCTCTGATATTTAACTCGGTCGTAACTCTGAGGGAGC
TTTTGCTCATGCCGATCCCATTCAAAGGCTTCTCTCCAGTGTGAATTCTCTGATGGCGAACAAGAGCCGA
GCTGTACCTGAAGGCTTTCCCACACTCACTACATTCATAGGGGTTCTCCCCGGTGTGGATTCTTTGATGC
TGAATAAGGCCTGAACTGTAGGTAAACTTTCCTCCACATTCCATACATTCGTAGGGCTTCTCTCCAGTGT
GGATTCTCTGGTGCTGATAGAGGTGTGAGCTCTGGCTGAAGGCTTTCCCACATTCATTACATTCATAGGG
TTTTTCTCCAGTGTGGATTCTCTGATGGTGAATAAGGGTTGAGCTCCTGCTGAAGGCCTTCCCACATTCA
TTGCAGGCGTAGGGTTTCTCACCAGTGTGGATTCTCTGATGGTGGGTGAGGGTGGAGCTCCAGCTGAAGG
TCTTCCCACACTCATTACATTCATAGGGTTTCTCCCCCGTGTGGATCCTCCGATGCAGAATGAGGGCAGA
GCTACAGCTGAAGGTTTTCCCACAATCACTACATTCATAAGGTTTTTCCCCAGTGTGGATTCTCTGATGC
TGAATAAGGTGTGAGCTCTGGCTGAAGGCCTTCCCACACTCATTACATTCATAGGGCTTTTCCCCAGTGT
GGATTCTCTGATGTTGAATAAGGTCTGAAGTTCGATTAAAGCTCTTGCTACATTCATCACACTTATGGGG
TCTGTCTCCCACGGGGAGTCTCTGATGTGAGATAAGGTTGGAATTCACAGTGAAGCTGTTCCCAAAATCA
TTATATTTCTCGCTTCTCTCTCCCCTGGGGGTTAGCTTCTCCTCAACTGTCACTTGACCAAAATCTGGCA
TTTTCCTGTTCAGTCTTTCTCCAGGGGAGTTCCCCAGCGGCCTTTTCAGACTGACTTCTCGTTCATAGGC
TTCTTTAAACTTGAGACCCTGAGAAATATCCTTTTGAAATCTTCCCAGGGGTACCGAGCTCGAATTCACT
GGCCGTCGTTTTACAACGTCGTGACTGGGAAAACCCTGGCGTTACCCAACTTAATCGCCTTGCAGCACAT
CCCCCTTTCGCCAGCTGGCGTAATAGCGAAGAGGCCCGCACCGATCGCCCTTCCCAACAGTTGCGCAGCC
TGAATGGCGAATGGCGCCTGATGCGGTATTTTCTCCTTACGCATCTGTGCGGTATTTCACACCGCATATG
GTGCACTCTCAGTACAATCTGCTCTGATGCCGCATAGTTAAGCCAGCCCCGACACCCGCCAACACCCGCT
GACGCGCCCTGACGGGCTTGTCTGCTCCCGGCATCCGCTTACAGACAAGCTGTGACCGTCTCCGGGAGCT
GCATGTGTCAGAGGTTTTCACCGTCATCACCGAAACGCGCGAGACGAAAGGGCCTCGTGATACGCCTATT
TTTATAGGTTAATGTCATGATAATAATGGTTTCTTAGACGTCAGGTGGCACTTTTCGGGGAAATGTGCGC
GGAACCCCTATTTGTTTATTTTTCTAAATACATTCAAATATGTATCCGCTCATGAGACAATAACCCTGAT
AAATGCTTCAATAATATTGAAAAAGGAAGAGTATGAGTATTCAACATTTCCGTGTCGCCCTTATTCCCTT
TTTTGCGGCATTTTGCCTTCCTGTTTTTGCTCACCCAGAAACGCTGGTGAAAGTAAAAGATGCTGAAGAT
CAGTTGGGTGCACGAGTGGGTTACATCGAACTGGATCTCAACAGCGGTAAGATCCTTGAGAGTTTTCGCC
CCGAAGAACGTTTTCCAATGATGAGCACTTTTAAAGTTCTGCTATGTGGCGCGGTATTATCCCGTATTGA
CGCCGGGCAAGAGCAACTCGGTCGCCGCATACACTATTCTCAGAATGACTTGGTTGAGTACTCACCAGTC
ACAGAAAAGCATCTTACGGATGGCATGACAGTAAGAGAATTATGCAGTGCTGCCATAACCATGAGTGATA
ACACTGCGGCCAACTTACTTCTGACAACGATCGGAGGACCGAAGGAGCTAACCGCTTTTTTGCACAACAT
GGGGGATCATGTAACTCGCCTTGATCGTTGGGAACCGGAGCTGAATGAAGCCATACCAAACGACGAGCGT
GACACCACGATGCCTGTAGCAATGGCAACAACGTTGCGCAAACTATTAACTGGCGAACTACTTACTCTAG
CTTCCCGGCAACAATTAATAGACTGGATGGAGGCGGATAAAGTTGCAGGACCACTTCTGCGCTCGGCCCT
TCCGGCTGGCTGGTTTATTGCTGATAAATCTGGAGCCGGTGAGCGTGGGTCTCGCGGTATCATTGCAGCA
CTGGGGCCAGATGGTAAGCCCTCCCGTATCGTAGTTATCTACACGACGGGGAGTCAGGCAACTATGGATG
AACGAAATAGACAGATCGCTGAGATAGGTGCCTCACTGATTAAGCATTGGTAACTGTCAGACCAAGTTTA
CTCATATATACTTTAGATTGATTTAAAACTTCATTTTTAATTTAAAAGGATCTAGGTGAAGATCCTTTTT
GATAATCTCATGACCAAAATCCCTTAACGTGAGTTTTCGTTCCACTGAGCGTCAGACCCCGTAGAAAAGA
TCAAAGGATCTTCTTGAGATCCTTTTTTTCTGCGCGTAATCTGCTGCTTGCAAACAAAAAAACCACCGCT
ACCAGCGGTGGTTTGTTTGCCGGATCAAGAGCTACCAACTCTTTTTCCGAAGGTAACTGGCTTCAGCAGA
GCGCAGATACCAAATACTGTTCTTCTAGTGTAGCCGTAGTTAGGCCACCACTTCAAGAACTCTGTAGCAC
CGCCTACATACCTCGCTCTGCTAATCCTGTTACCAGTGGCTGCTGCCAGTGGCGATAAGTCGTGTCTTAC
CGGGTTGGACTCAAGACGATAGTTACCGGATAAGGCGCAGCGGTCGGGCTGAACGGGGGGTTCGTGCACA
CAGCCCAGCTTGGAGCGAACGACCTACACCGAACTGAGATACCTACAGCGTGAGCTATGAGAAAGCGCCA
CGCTTCCCGAAGGGAGAAAGGCGGACAGGTATCCGGTAAGCGGCAGGGTCGGAACAGGAGAGCGCACGAG
GGAGCTTCCAGGGGGAAACGCCTGGTATCTTTATAGTCCTGTCGGGTTTCGCCACCTCTGACTTGAGCGT
CGATTTTTGTGATGCTCGTCAGGGGGGCGGAGCCTATGGAAAAACGCCAGCAACGCGGCCTTTTTACGGT
TCCTGGCCTTTTGCTGGCCTTTTGCTCACATGTTCTTTCCTGCGTTATCCCCTGATTCTGTGGATAACCG
TATTACCGCCTTTGAGTGAGCTGATACCGCTCGCCGCAGCCGAACGACCGAGCGCAGCGAGTCAGTGAGC
GAGGAAGCGGAAGAGCGCCCAATACGCAAACCGCCTCTCCCCGCGCGTTGGCCGATTCATTAATGCAGCT
GGCACGACAGGTTTCCCGACTGGAAAGCGGGCAGTGAGCGCAACGCAATTAATGTGAGTTAGCTCACTCA
TTAGGCACCCCAGGCTTTACACTTTATGCTTCCGGCTCGTATGTTGTGTGGAATTGTGAGCGGATAACAA
TTTCACACAGGAAACAGCTATGACCATGATTACGCCAAGCTTGCATGCCTGCAGGTCAAACATTGCACAA
AACCACACTCAATCTCTTCTGAAAAACTATTCTGTTTAATAGTGCACTTCATTTATGCTACAGGATGAGC
AGGGTTGGGAAAACACAATGGAAGGTCATCCCGTCGGTTGGGAAAACTCGGGGAGTGCCATCCTCACCCA
GCAACGAGCTCTGCTACCAGGCTCAGGCACAGCCTGCCTTCTCTGGGCTTCGTTTTTTTGTTTTTTTGTT
TTTTTTTTCTCCCTTTTGGGCTTTGCTCTTTCTCTGCATTAATCTTCAGCTGCTGAAGAGTCAGAGGTGG
AGGCAGGAGTGGTCTGGCTCCTGGGGCTGGGTGTCAGAGGTGAGAGGGCAGGGCAAGCAGGCCAAGTGAG
CTCCTTGAAAGCATCCTTACCCAGGCATTTAGAGAAAATCATTTTCATCATTGGAGTGGGAAGAGGACAA
GAGAGGACAGCAATCAGAGGCCAACGCTAAGTGCTTCTGACCCTCTCCCTCACAGCCGGTTACTAGCTGT
TTGGACAGATTTGCCCATTCAGCCCCAGGACAACTGGGGGGGATGGCAGGGGGTCTGCTGGCAATATCAC
CAGGTTTCTCTTGGAAACATGGTCTGGCTGCTCCAAGAGCCCTAAAGGACACCATCATCACAGATGATGA
TTCTGGAATCTCTTCTACCCTCAATAAAATAATCCCTCAATGCCAAATTTCCATAATTAACGAAATCATG
AAACAAAACAGCATGTTTCTTACCGAAACTTAAAGCTGGACTAGGAACAGTAGCTTTGAAATAGTCTCCC
TTTACCCTCCCTAGCAAATAACAGGACCCAGAGCGTCCTTTCCACTGCTGTCTGTGCTGACTACGCGGAC
TCCAACTAAAGGAATCCATCGAATTCTGTCCCGACTGTGCTTCCATCCCCACCTTGGAAAGGTTCCTCTG
CTGTGAGAAAAACAGTTTAGTGCAAACTCCTTTCCTAAATGGGGTAACTGGTCCCAGAGCTGCTTTCTAT
TCCCAGCACGCCATCCACTTGCCTTGACGCTTTCTAAGGCTGGTGTGATTTCTGGGAAAATTCAACGATT
TGCCCCATCTGCCCCATTCTCTAAAATGAAAAGTCTGAGTTGAAAGGGACACATCCTAAGCTGTTGAGAT
TTATAGGGTAAGGCAAGAGCTCTTGAGACTCAGGGAAAGTGAGGAAAATGGGTGTGTGGCTCTCGACTCA
GAAGAACTCGTCAAGAAGGCGATAGAAGGCGATGCGCTGCGAATCGGGAGCGGCGATACCGTAAAGCACG
AGGAAGCGGTCAGCCCATTCGCCGCCAAGCTCTTCAGCAATATCACGGGTAGCCAACGCTATGTCCTGAT
AGCGGTCCGCCACACCCAGCCGGCCACAGTCGATGAATCCAGAAAAGCGGCCATTTTCCACCATGATATT
CGGCAAGCAGGCATCGCCATGGGTCACGACGAGATCCTCGCCGTCGGGCATGCGCGCCTTGAGCCTGGCG
AACAGTTCGGCTGGCGCGAGCCCCTGATGCTCTTCGTCCAGATCATCCTGATCGACAAGACCGGCTTCCA
TCCGAGTACGTGCTCGCTCGATGCGATGTTTCGCTTGGTGGTCGAATGGGCAGGTAGCCGGATCAAGCGT
ATGCAGCCGCCGCATTGCATCAGCCATGATGGATACTTTCTCGGCAGGAGCAAGGTGAGATGACAGGAGA
TCCTGCCCCGGCACTTCGCCCAATAGCAGCCAGTCCCTTCCCGCTTCAGTGACAACGTCGAGCACAGCTG
CGCAAGGAACGCCCGTCGTGGCCAGCCACGATAGCCGCGCTGCCTCGTCCTGCAGTTCATTCAGGGCACC
GGACAGGTCGGTCTTGACAAAAAGAACCGGGCGCCCCTGCGCTGACAGCCGGAACACGGCGGCATCAGAG
CAGCCGATTGTCTGTTGTGCCCAGTCATAGCCGAATAGCCTCTCCACCCAAGCGGCCGGAGAACCTGCGT
GCAATCCATCTTGTTCAATGGCCGATCCCATAACACCCCTTGTATTACTGTTTATGTAAGCAGACAGTTT
TACTGTTCGTGATGATATATTTTTATCTTGTGCAATGTAACAGGTTGTGGCCATATTATCATCGTGTTTT
TCAAAGGAAAACCACGTCCCCGTGGTTCGGGGGGCCTAGACGTTTTTTTAACCTCGACTAAACACATGTA
AAGCATGTGCACCGAGGCCCCAGATCAGATCCCATACAATGGGGTACCTTCTGGGCATCCTTCAGCCCCT
TGTTGAATACGCTTGAGGAGAGCCATTTGACTCTTTCCACAACTATCCAACTCACAACGTGGCACTGGGG
TTGTGCCGCCTTTGCAGGTGTATCTTATACACGTGGCTTTTGGCCGCAGAGGCACCTGTCGCCAGGTGGG
GGGTTCCGCTGCCTGCAAAGGGTCGCTACAGACGTTGTTTGTCTTCAAGAAGCTTCCAGAGGAACTGCTT
CCTTCACG
